>Addgene plasmid #60768 | pZS1[FruR-T,LacI-T] | depositor full sequence | sequence record 97750 | pZS1[FruR-T,LacI-T] sequence 6299 bps
CTCGAGTTAGCTACGGCTGAGCACGCCGCGGCGATAGAGATTACGTTTAATGCGCGTTAAACCAGGTTTT
GGCTTACGCGGTTCGTCCAGGCTTGCCAGGACAATCTCCAGCACACGCTCTGCGACATCGCGGTGACGTT
GAGCCACTGCCAGCACCGGACACTGTAAGAAGTCGAGCAGTTCGTTATCGCCAAAGGTGGCAATTGCCAG
GTCAGAAGGCAGTTTGCCGTCGCGACGCAGCGTGACATCCATCACTCCTTGCAACAACGCAAACGACGTT
GTGAACAGCGCCTGCGGCATCGGATGCGTTTCCAGCCATTTTTCGAATAACTGGGCAGCCGCCTCCCGCT
CATAGCTGTTGGCATACAGGAAATGCACTTCGCGCGGATCATCTTTCCAGGCAGTACGGAAACCTTGTTC
ACGCAGGAAGCTGACAGAAAGCTCCGGTAGCGCACCAAGATAAAGCACCGTCTCGGCGGGAAACTTACGT
AACTCTTCCGCCAGCATTTCGGCATCATCCTGATCGGCACCAACCACGCTGGTGAAGTGTTCACGATCGA
GGGCGCGGTCCAGCGCGACAATCGGGAACGGGTCGTTAGCCCAGCGTTGATAAAAAGGATGCTCAGGAGG
CAACGACGTCGAAACAATAATGGCATCAACCTGACGCTGTAAAAGGTGCTCAATGCACCGCATTTCGTTG
TCTGGCTGATCTTCTGAGCAGGCAATCAGCAGTTGATAACCCCGTTGCCGCGCCTGGCGTTCAAGATAGT
TAGCGATGCGGGTATAGCTGGTGTTCTCCAGATCGGGGATCACAAGACCAATAGAACGGCTACTTTTGCC
CGCCAGTTGTTGTGCCACGCGGTTGGGAATGTAATTGAGCTCCGCCATCGCCGCTTCCACTTTTTCCCGC
GTTTTCGCAGAAACGTGGCTGGCCTGGTTCACCACGTTGGAAACGGTCGCCGTAGAGACACCGGCATACT
CTGCGACATCGTATAACGTTACTGGTTTCACATTCACCACCCTGAATTGACTCTCTTCCGGGCGCTATCA
TGCCATACCGCGAAAGGTTTTGCACCATTCGATGGTGTCGCTAGCCTAAGAAACCATTATTATCATGACA
TTAACCTATAAAAATAGGCGTATCACGAGGCCCTTTCGTCTTCACCTCGACAATTCGCGCGCGAAGGCGA
AGCGGCATGCATTTACGTTGGTACCGACACCATCGAATGGCGCAAAACCTTTCGCGGTATGGCATGATAG
CGCCCGGAAGAGAGTCAATTCAGGGTGGTGAATGTGAAACCAGTAACGTTATACGATGTCGCAGAGTATG
CCGGTGTCTCTACGGCGACCGTTTCCAACGTGGTGAACCAGGCCAGCCACGTTTCTGCGAAAACGCGGGA
AAAAGTGGAAGCGGCGATGGCGGAGCTGAATTACATTCCCAACCGCGTGGCACAACAACTGGCGGGCAAA
CAGTCGTTGCTGATTGGCGTTGCCACCTCCAGTCTGGCCCTGCACGCGCCGTCGCAAATTGTCGCGGCGA
TTAAATCTCGCGCCGATCAACTGGGTGCCAGCGTGGTGGTGTCGATGGTAGAACGAAGCGGCGTCGAAGC
CTGTAAAGCGGCGGTGCACAATCTTCTCGCGCAACGCGTCAGTGGGCTGATCATTAACTATCCGCTGGAT
GACCAGGATGCCATTGCTGTGGAAGCTGCCTGCACTAATGTTCCGGCGTTATTTCTTGATGTCTCTGACC
AGACACCCATCAACAGTATTATTTTCTCCCATGAAGACGGTACGCGACTGGGCGTGGAGCATCTGGTCGC
ATTGGGTCACCAGCAAATCGCGCTGTTAGCGGGCCCATTAAGTTCTGTCTCGGCGCGTCTGCGTCTGGCT
GGCTGGCATAAATATCTCACTCGCAATCAAATTCAGCCGATAGCGGAACGGGAAGGCGACTGGAGTGCCA
TGTCCGGTTTTCAACAAACCATGCAAATGCTGAATGAGGGCATCGTTCCCACTGCGATGCTGGTTGCCAA
CGATCAGATGGCGCTGGGCGCAATGCGCGCCATTACCGAGTCCGGGCTGCGCGTTGGTGCGGATATCTCG
GTAGTGGGATACGACGATACCGAAGACAGCTCATGTTATATCCCGCCGTTAACCACCATCAAACAGGATT
TTCGCCTGCTGGGGCAAACCAGCGTGGACCGCTTGCTGCAACTCTCTCAGGGCCAGGCGGTGAAGGGCAA
TCAGCTGTTGCCCGTCTCACTGGTGAAAAGAAAAACCACCCTGGCGCCCAATACGCAAACCGCCTCTCCC
CGCGCGTTGGCCGATTCATTAATGCAGCTGTGACCATGGGCGCAACGCAATTAATGTAAGTTAGCGCGAA
TTGTCGAGGGAAATCATAAAAAATTTATTTGCTTTCAGGAAAATTTTTCTGTATAATAGATTCATAAATT
TGAGAGAAGAGTTTAAATATGGCTGGTTCTCGCAGAAAGAAACATATCCATGAAATCCCGCCCCGAATTC
ATATGTCTAGATAGCTGAGTAGCCTAGAGTGCGCGACAGGTTTGATGACAAAAAATTAGCGCAAGAAGAC
AAAAATCACCTTGCGCTAATGCTCTGTTACAGGTCACTAATACCATCTAAGTAGTTGATTCATAGTGACT
GCATATGTTGTGTTTTACAGTATTATGTAGTCTGTTTTTTATGCAAAATCTAATTTAATATATTGATATT
TATATCATTTTACGTTTCTCGTTCAGCTTTTTTATACTAAGTTGGCATTATAAAAAAGCATTGCTTATCA
ATTTGTTGCAACGAACAGGTCACTATCAGTCAAAATAAAATCATTATTTGATTTCAATTTTGTCCCACTC
CCCCTAGAGGCATCAAATAAAACGAAAGGCTCAGTCGAAAGACTGGGCCTTTCGTTTTATCTGTTGTTTG
TCGGTGAACGCTCTCCTGAGTAGGACAAATCCGCCGCCCTAGACCTAGGGTACGGGTTTTGCTGCCCGCA
AACGGGCTGTTCTGGTGTTGCTAGTTTGTTATCAGAATCGCAGATCCGGCTTCAGGTTTGCCGGCTGAAA
GCGCTATTTCTTCCAGAATTGCCATGATTTTTTCCCCACGGGAGGCGTCACTGGCTCCCGTGTTGTCGGC
AGCTTTGATTCGATAAGCAGCATCGCCTGTTTCAGGCTGTCTATGTGTGACTGTTGAGCTGTAACAAGTT
GTCTCAGGTGTTCAATTTCATGTTCTAGTTGCTTTGTTTTACTGGTTTCACCTGTTCTATTAGGTGTTAC
ATGCTGTTCATCTGTTACATTGTCGATCTGTTCATGGTGAACAGCTTTAAATGCACCAAAAACTCGTAAA
AGCTCTGATGTATCTATCTTTTTTACACCGTTTTCATCTGTGCATATGGACAGTTTTCCCTTTGATATCT
AACGGTGAACAGTTGTTCTACTTTTGTTTGTTAGTCTTGATGCTTCACTGATAGATACAAGAGCCATAAG
AACCTCAGATCCTTCCGTATTTAGCCAGTATGTTCTCTAGTGTGGTTCGTTGTTTTTGCGTGAGCCATGA
GAACGAACCATTGAGATCATGCTTACTTTGCATGTCACTCAAAAATTTTGCCTCAAAACTGGTGAGCTGA
ATTTTTGCAGTTAAAGCATCGTGTAGTGTTTTTCTTAGTCCGTTACGTAGGTAGGAATCTGATGTAATGG
TTGTTGGTATTTTGTCACCATTCATTTTTATCTGGTTGTTCTCAAGTTCGGTTACGAGATCCATTTGTCT
ATCTAGTTCAACTTGGAAAATCAACGTATCAGTCGGGCGGCCTCGCTTATCAACCACCAATTTCATATTG
CTGTAAGTGTTTAAATCTTTACTTATTGGTTTCAAAACCCATTGGTTAAGCCTTTTAAACTCATGGTAGT
TATTTTCAAGCATTAACATGAACTTAAATTCATCAAGGCTAATCTCTATATTTGCCTTGTGAGTTTTCTT
TTGTGTTAGTTCTTTTAATAACCACTCATAAATCCTCATAGAGTATTTGTTTTCAAAAGACTTAACATGT
TCCAGATTATATTTTATGAATTTTTTTAACTGGAAAAGATAAGGCAATATCTCTTCACTAAAAACTAATT
CTAATTTTTCGCTTGAGAACTTGGCATAGTTTGTCCACTGGAAAATCTCAAAGCCTTTAACCAAAGGATT
CCTGATTTCCACAGTTCTCGTCATCAGCTCTCTGGTTGCTTTAGCTAATACACCATAAGCATTTTCCCTA
CTGATGTTCATCATCTGAGCGTATTGGTTATAAGTGAACGATACCGTCCGTTCTTTCCTTGTAGGGTTTT
CAATCGTGGGGTTGAGTAGTGCCACACAGCATAAAATTAGCTTGGTTTCATGCTCCGTTAAGTCATAGCG
ACTAATCGCTAGTTCATTTGCTTTGAAAACAACTAATTCAGACATACATCTCAATTGGTCTAGGTGATTT
TAATCACTATACCAATTGAGATGGGCTAGTCAATGATAATTACTAGTCCTTTTCCTTTGAGTTGTGGGTA
TCTGTAAATTCTGCTAGACCTTTGCTGGAAAACTTGTAAATTCTGCTAGACCCTCTGTAAATTCCGCTAG
ACCTTTGTGTGTTTTTTTTGTTTATATTCAAGTGGTTATAATTTATAGAATAAAGAAAGAATAAAAAAAG
ATAAAAAGAATAGATCCCAGCCCTGTGTATAACTCACTACTTTAGTCAGTTCCGCAGTATTACAAAAGGA
TGTCGCAAACGCTGTTTGCTCCTCTACAAAACAGACCTTAAAACCCTAAAGGCTTAAGTAGCACCCTCGC
AAGCTCGGGCAAATCGCTGAATATTCCTTTTGTCTCCGACCATCAGGCACCTGAGTCGCTGTCTTTTTCG
TGACATTCAGTTCGCTGCGCTCACGGCTCTGGCAGTGAATGGGGGTAAATGGCACTACAGGCGCCTTTTA
TGGATTCATGCAAGGAAACTACCCATAATACAAGAAAAGCCCGTCACGGGCTTCTCAGGGCGTTTTATGG
CGGGTCTGCTATGTGGTGCTATCTGACTTTTTGCTGTTCAGCAGTTCCTGCCCTCTGATTTTCCAGTCTG
ACCACTTCGGATTATCCCGTGACAGGTCATTCAGACTGGCTAATGCACCCAGTAAGGCAGCGGTATCATC
AACAGGCTTACCCGTCTTACTGTCCCTAGTGCTTGGATTCTCACCAATAAAAAACGCCCGGCGGCAACCG
AGCGTTCTGAACAAATCCAGATGGAGTTCTGAGGTCATTACTGGATCTATCAACAGGAGTCCAAGCGAGC
TCGTAAACTTGGTCTGACAGTTACCAATGCTTAATCAGTGAGGCACCTATCTCAGCGATCTGTCTATTTC
GTTCATCCATAGTTGCCTGACTCCCCGTCGTGTAGATAACTACGATACGGGAGGGCTTACCATCTGGCCC
CAGTGCTGCAATGATACCGCGAGACCCACGCTCACCGGCTCCAGATTTATCAGCAATAAACCAGCCAGCC
GGAAGGGCCGAGCGCAGAAGTGGTCCTGCAACTTTATCCGCCTCCATCCAGTCTATTAATTGTTGCCGGG
AAGCTAGAGTAAGTAGTTCGCCAGTTAATAGTTTGCGCAACGTTGTTGCCATTGCTACAGGCATCGTGGT
GTCACGCTCGTCGTTTGGTATGGCTTCATTCAGCTCCGGTTCCCAACGATCAAGGCGAGTTACATGATCC
CCCATGTTGTGCAAAAAAGCGGTTAGCTCCTTCGGTCCTCCGATCGTTGTCAGAAGTAAGTTGGCCGCAG
TGTTATCACTCATGGTTATGGCAGCACTGCATAATTCTCTTACTGTCATGCCATCCGTAAGATGCTTTTC
TGTGACTGGTGAGTACTCAACCAAGTCATTCTGAGAATAGTGTATGCGGCGACCGAGTTGCTCTTGCCCG
GCGTCAATACGGGATAATACCGCGCCACATAGCAGAACTTTAAAAGTGCTCATCATTGGAAAACGTTCTT
CGGGGCGAAAACTCTCAAGGATCTTACCGCTGTTGAGATCCAGTTCGATGTAACCCACTCGTGCACCCAA
CTGATCTTCAGCATCTTTTACTTTCACCAGCGTTTCTGGGTGAGCAAAAACAGGAAGGCAAAATGCCGCA
AAAAAGGGAATAAGGGCGACACGGAAATGTTGAATACTCATACTCTTCCTTTTTCAATATTATTGAAGCA
TTTATCAGGGTTATTGTCTCATGAGCGGATACATATTTGAATGTATTTAGAAAAATAAACAAATAGGGG
Features (pLannotate 1.2.2; 12 found; start..end, strand, type, name):
     10..996     -  CDS            cra: CRA_ECOLI - Also known as fruC, fruR, shl. Experimental evidence at protein level: Swiss-Prot protein existence level 1. Global transcriptional regulator, which plays an important role in the regulation of carbon metabolism. Activates transcription of genes encoding biosynthetic and oxidative enzymes (involved in Krebs cycle, glyoxylate shunt and gluconeogenesis, such as ppsA and fbp). Represses genes involved in sugar catabolism, such as fruB, pfkA, pykF and adhE. Binds asymmetrically to the two half-sites of its operator. From Escherichia coli (strain K12).
   1012..1089    -  promoter       lacIq promoter: lacI (mutant); In the lacIq allele, a single base change in the promoter boosts expression of the lacI gene about 10-fold.
   1216..1293    +  promoter       lacI promoter: lacI
   1294..2340    +  CDS            lacI: lac repressor; lacI; The lac repressor binds to the lac operator to inhibit transcription in E. coli. This inhibition can be relieved by adding lactose or isopropyl-β-D-thiogalactopyranoside (IPTG).
   2394..2415    +  promoter       T5 promoter (fragment): bacteriophage T5 promoter for E. coli RNA polymerase, with embedded lac operator
   2618..2849    -  protein_bind   λ attP: attP; integrase from phage λ λ integrase
   2884..2970    +  terminator     rrnB T1 terminator: Escherichia coli rrnB; transcription terminator T1 from the E. coli rrnB gene
   3505..4455    -  CDS            Rep101: RepA protein needed for replication with the pSC101 origin; rep101
   4503..4725    -  rep_origin     pSC101 ori: low-copy replication origin that requires the Rep101 protein
   5217..5311    -  terminator     lambda t0 terminator: transcription terminator from phage lambda
   5341..6201    -  CDS            AmpR: β-lactamase; bla; confers resistance to ampicillin, carbenicillin, and related antibiotics
   6202..6293    -  promoter       AmpR promoter: bla
