[The description below was written by a language model from this plasmid's Addgene catalogue record and pLannotate feature annotations shown in this document.]
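Description:
pZS1[FruR-T,LacI-T] is a 6,299 bp low-copy bacterial expression plasmid for synthetic biology work in E. coli, built on a pZS-series backbone (recorded as pZS5). It replicates from the pSC101 origin, which depends on the plasmid-encoded Rep101 (RepA) protein and accounts for the low copy number. Selection is by ampicillin through a β-lactamase gene with its own promoter, followed by the phage lambda t0 terminator.

The payload is a pair of divergently oriented repressor cassettes. On the reverse strand, the lacIq promoter, a stronger mutant of the lacI promoter, drives FruR-T. This is a synthetic LacI/GalR-family chimera that joins the "TAN" DNA-binding domain (LacI residues changed at Y17T, Q18A and R22N) to the ligand-binding domain of FruR, also known as Cra, which is why the annotation matches this ORF to E. coli cra. The record also lists point mutations Q60S and T61S. On the forward strand, the wild-type lacI promoter drives LacI-T, a dimeric form of LacI carrying the same TAN DNA-binding domain. Because both proteins share one altered DNA-recognition specificity but have different ligand-binding domains, they should act on the same operator and respond to different inducers. This fits the associated work on modular, multi-input transcriptional logic gates built from orthogonal LacI/GalR chimeras.

Downstream of the LacI-T ORF the feature table also shows a short T5 promoter fragment, a λ attP site and the rrnB T1 terminator. The record gives no function for the fragment or the attP site, and no reporter or output promoter is annotated, so the regulated target is presumably supplied on a separate construct.
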