Addgene plasmid #60768: pZS1[FruR-T,LacI-T]
Purpose: Contains PIq driving expression FruR-T, and PI driving expression of LacI-T.
Depositing lab: Matthew Bennett. Depositing organization: Rice University. Publication: Modular, Multi-Input Transcriptional Logic Gating with Orthogonal LacI/GalR Family Chimeras. Shis DL, Hussain F, Meinhardt S, Swint-Kruse L, Bennett MR. ACS Synth Biol. 2014 Sep 19;3(9):645-51. doi: 10.1021/sb500262f. Epub 2014 Jul 28. PubMed 25035932.
Backbone
  Vector backbone: pZS5
  Backbone manufacturer: Expressys
  Backbone size w/o insert (bp): 4040
  Total vector size (bp): 6299
  Modifications to backbone: Insertion of PIq driven ORF, for FruR-T, and one PI driven ORF, for LacI-T.
  Vector type: Bacterial Expression, Synthetic Biology
Growth in bacteria
  Bacterial resistance: Ampicillin, 100 μg/mL
  Growth temperature: 37°C
  Growth strain: DH10B
  Copy number: Low Copy
Gene/Insert 1
  Gene/Insert name: FruR-T (alt name: LLhF_Q60S, Y17T, Q18A, R22N)
  Species: Synthetic
  Insert size (bp): 1005
  Mutation: LacI/GalR repressor chimera. TAN DBD with FruR LBD. Contains point mutation Q60S, T61S
Gene/Insert 2
  Gene/Insert name: Dimeric LacI with the TAN DBD (alt name: Dimeric LacI, Y17T, Q18A, R22N)
  Species: Synthetic
  Insert size (bp): 1050
  Mutation: Dimeric LacI with the TAN DBD.
Terms and licenses: Academic/Nonprofit Terms; Industry Terms: Not Available to Industry
How to cite: pZS1[FruR-T,LacI-T] was a gift from Matthew Bennett (Addgene plasmid # 60768 ; http://n2t.net/addgene:60768 ; RRID:Addgene_60768)
