>Addgene plasmid #60768 | pZS1[FruR-T,LacI-T] | addgene partial sequence | sequence record 112451 | AmpSeq-F 5'-ctcatgagcggatacatatttgaa-3'
GAGTTAGCTACGGCTGAGCACGCCGCGGCGATAGAGATTACGTTTAATGCGCGTTAAACCAGGTTTTGGC
TTACGCGGTTCGTCCAGGCTTGCCAGGACAATCTCCAGCACACGCTCTGCGACATCGCGGTGACGTTGAG
CCACTGCCAGCACCGGACACTGTAAGAAGTCGAGCAGTTCGTTATCGCCAAAGGTGGCAATTGCCAGGTC
AGAAGGCAGTTTGCCGTCGCGACGCAGCGTGACATCCATCACTCCTTGCAACAACGCAAACGACGTTGTG
AACAGCGCCTGCGGCATCGGATGCGTTTCCAGCCATTTTTCGAATAACTGGGCAGCCGCCTCCCGCTCAT
AGCTGTTGGCATACAGGAAATGCACTTCGCGCGGATCATCTTTCCAGGCAGTACGGAAACCTTGTTCACG
CAGGAAGCTGACAGAAAGCTCCGGTAGCGCACCAAGATAAAGCACCGTCTCGGCGGGAAACTTACGTAAC
TCTTCCGCCAGCATTTCGGCATCATCCTGATCGGCACCAACCACGCTGGTGAAGTGTTCACGATCGAGGG
CGCGGTCCAGCGCGACAATCGGGAACGGGTCGTTAGCCCAGCGTTGATAAAAAGGATGCTCAGGAGGCAA
CGACGTCGAAACAATAATGGCATCAACCTGACGCTGTAAAAGGTGCTCAATGCACCGCATTTCGTTGTCT
GGCTGATCTTCTGAGCAGGCAATCAGCAGTTGATAACCCCGTTGCCGCGCCTGGCGTTCAAGATAGTTAG
CGATGCGGGTATAGCTGGTGTTCTCCAGATCGGGGATCACAAGACCAATAGAACGCGAACTTTT
